>Addgene plasmid #175333 | pH6HTC_PEBP1-Halo | addgene full sequence | sequence record 345591 | Addgene NGS Result
CGATCCCGCGAAATTAATACGACTCACTATAGGGTATTTTAACTTTACTAAGGAGCGATCGCTTCCGAAT
TCCTACCGCGGATATATGCCGGTGGACCTCAGCAAGTGGTCCGGGCCCTTGAGCCTGCAAGAAGTGGACG
AGCAGCCGCAGCACCCGCTGCATGTCACCTACGCCGGGGCGGCGGTGGACGAGCTGGGCAAAGTGCTGAC
GCCCACCCAGGTTAAGAATAGACCCACCAGCATTTCGTGGGATGGTCTTGATTCAGGGAAGCTCTACACC
TTGGTCCTGACAGACCCGGATGCTCCCAGCAGGAAGGATCCCAAATACAGAGAATGGCATCATTTCCTGG
TGGTCAACATGAAGGGCAATGACATCAGCAGTGGCACAGTCCTCTCCGATTATGTGGGCTCGGGGCCTCC
CAAGGGCACAGGCCTCCACCGCTATGTCTGGCTGGTTTACGAGCAGGACAGGCCGCTAAAGTGTGACGAG
CCCATCCTCAGCAACCGATCTGGAGACCACCGTGGCAAATTCAAGGTGGCGTCCTTCCGTAAAAAGTATG
AGCTCAGGGCCCCGGTGGCTGGCACGTGTTACCAGGCCGAGTGGGATGACTATGTGCCCAAACTGTACGA
GCAGCTGTCTGGGAAGGGGCCAACCACTGAGGATCTGTACTTTCAGAGCGATAACGATGGATCCGAAATC
GGTACTGGCTTTCCATTCGACCCCCATTATGTGGAAGTCCTGGGCGAGCGCATGCACTACGTCGATGTTG
GTCCGCGCGATGGCACCCCTGTGCTGTTCCTGCACGGTAACCCGACCTCCTCCTACGTGTGGCGCAACAT
CATCCCGCATGTTGCACCGACCCATCGCTGCATTGCTCCAGACCTGATCGGTATGGGCAAATCCGACAAA
CCAGACCTGGGTTATTTCTTCGACGACCACGTCCGCTTCATGGATGCCTTCATCGAAGCCCTGGGTCTGG
AAGAGGTCGTCCTGGTCATTCACGACTGGGGCTCCGCTCTGGGTTTCCACTGGGCCAAGCGCAATCCAGA
GCGCGTCAAAGGTATTGCATTTATGGAGTTCATCCGCCCTATCCCGACCTGGGACGAATGGCCAGAATTT
GCCCGCGAGACCTTCCAGGCCTTCCGCACCACCGACGTCGGCCGCAAGCTGATCATCGATCAGAACGTTT
TTATCGAGGGTACGCTGCCGATGGGTGTCGTCCGCCCGCTGACTGAAGTCGAGATGGACCATTACCGCGA
GCCGTTCCTGAATCCTGTTGACCGCGAGCCACTGTGGCGCTTCCCAAACGAGCTGCCAATCGCCGGTGAG
CCAGCGAACATCGTCGCGCTGGTCGAAGAATACATGGACTGGCTGCACCAGTCCCCTGTCCCGAAGCTGC
TGTTCTGGGGCACCCCAGGCGTTCTGATCCCACCGGCCGAAGCCGCTCGCCTGGCCAAAAGCCTGCCTAA
CTGCAAGGCTGTGGACATCGGCCCGGGTCTGAATCTGCTGCAAGAAGACAACCCGGACCTGATCGGCAGC
GAGATCGCGCGCTGGCTGTCTACTCTGGAGATTTCCGGTCATCATCACCATCACCACTAATAGTCAACCG
CTGAGCAATAACTAGCATAACCCCTTGGGGCCTCTAAACGGGTCTTGAGGGGTTTTTTGCTGAAAGGAGG
AACTATATCCGGTTCGCTTGCTGTCCATAAAACCGCCCAGTCTAGCTATCGCCATGTAAGCCCACTGCAA
GCTACCTGCTTTCTCTTTGCGCTTGCGTTTTCCCTTGTCCAGATAGCCCAGTAGCTGACATTCATCCGGG
GTCAGCACCGTTTCTGCGGACTGGCTTTCTACGTAATGGTTTCTTAGACGTCAGGTGGCACTTTTCGGGG
AAATGTGCGCGGAACCCCTATTTGTTTATTTTTCTAAATACATTCAAATATGTATCCGCTCATGAGACAA
TAACCCTGATAAATGCTTCAATAATATTGAAAAAGGAAGAGTATGAGTATTCAACATTTCCGTGTCGCCC
TTATTCCCTTTTTTGCGGCATTTTGCCTTCCTGTTTTTGCTCACCCAGAAACGCTGGTGAAAGTAAAAGA
TGCTGAAGATCAGTTGGGTGCACGAGTGGGTTACATCGAACTGGATCTCAACAGCGGTAAGATCCTTGAG
AGTTTTCGCCCCGAAGAACGTTTTCCAATGATGAGCACTTTCAAAGTTCTGCTATGTGGCGCGGTATTAT
CCCGTATTGACGCCGGGCAAGAGCAACTCGGTCGCCGCATACACTATTCTCAGAATGACTTGGTTGAGTA
CTCACCAGTCACAGAAAAGCATCTTACGGATGGCATGACAGTAAGAGAATTATGCAGTGCTGCCATAACC
ATGAGTGATAACACTGCGGCCAACTTACTTCTGACAACTATCGGAGGACCGAAGGAGCTAACCGCTTTTT
TGCACAACATGGGGGATCATGTAACTCGCCTTGATCGTTGGGAACCGGAGCTGAATGAAGCCATACCAAA
CGACGAGCGTGACACCACGATGCCTGTAGCAATGGCAACAACGTTGCGCAAACTATTAACTGGCGAACTA
CTTACTCTAGCTTCCCGGCAACAATTAATAGACTGGATGGAGGCGGATAAAGTTGCAGGACCACTTCTGC
GCTCGGCCCTTCCGGCTGGCTGGTTTATTGCTGATAAATCTGGAGCCGGTGAGCGTGGGTCTCGCGGTAT
CATTGCAGCACTGGGGCCAGATGGTAAGCCCTCCCGTATCGTAGTTATCTACACGACGGGGAGTCAGGCA
ACTATGGATGAACGAAATAGACAGATCGCTGAGATAGGTGCCTCACTGATTAAGCATTGGTAATTCGAAA
TGACCGACCAAGCGACGCCCAACCGGTATCAGCTCACTCAAAGGCGGTAATACGGTTATCCACAGAATCA
GGGGATAACGCAGGAAAGAACATGTGAGCAAAAGGCCAGCAAAAGGCCAGGAACCGTAAAAAGGCCGCGT
TGCTGGCGTTTTTCCATAGGCTCCGCCCCCCTGACGAGCATCACAAAAATCGACGCTCAAGTCAGAGGTG
GCGAAACCCGACAGGACTATAAAGATACCAGGCGTTTCCCCCTGGAAGCTCCCTCGTGCGCTCTCCTGTT
CCGACCCTGCCGCTTACCGGATACCTGTCCGCCTTTCTCCCTTCGGGAAGCGTGGCGCTTTCTCATAGCT
CACGCTGTAGGTATCTCAGTTCGGTGTAGGTCGTTCGCTCCAAGCTGGGCTGTGTGCACGAACCCCCCGT
TCAGCCCGACCGCTGCGCCTTATCCGGTAACTATCGTCTTGAGTCCAACCCGGTAAGACACGACTTATCG
CCACTGGCAGCAGCCACTGGTAACAGGATTAGCAGAGCGAGGTATGTAGGCGGTGCTACAGAGTTCTTGA
AGTGGTGGCCTAACTACGGCTACACTAGAAGGACAGTATTTGGTATCTGCGCTCTGCTGAAGCCAGTTAC
CTTCGGAAAAAGAGTTGGTAGCTCTTGATCCGGCAAACAAACCACCGCTGGTAGCGGTGGTTTTTTTGTT
TGCAAGCAGCAGATTACGCGCAGAAAAAAAGGATTTCAAGAAGATCCTTTGATCTTTTCTACGGGGTCTG
ACGCTCAGTGGAACGAAAACTCACGTTAAGGGCATATGATGGTAGTGTGGGGTCTCCCCATGCGAGAGTA
GGGAACTGCCAGGCATCAAATAAAACGAAAGGCTCAGTCGAAAGACTGGGCCTTTCGTTTTATCTGTTGT
TTGTCGGTGAACGCTCTCCTGAGTAGGACAAATCCGCCGGGAGCGGATTTGAACGTTGCGAAGCAACGGC
CCGGAGGGTGGCGGGCAGGACGCCCGCCATAAACTGCCAGGCATCAAATTAAGCAGAAGGCCATCCTGAC
GGATGGCCTTTTTGCGTTTCTACAAACTCTTTTGTTTATTTTTCTAAATACATTCAAATATGTATCCGCT
CATGGATCT
Features (pLannotate 1.2.2; 12 found; start..end, strand, type, name):
     15..33      +  promoter       T7 promoter: promoter for bacteriophage T7 RNA polymerase
     86..646     +  CDS            PEBP1: PEBP1_HUMAN - Also known as PBP, PEBP. Experimental evidence at protein level: Swiss-Prot protein existence level 1. HCNP may be involved in the function of the presynaptic cholinergic neurons of the central nervous system. HCNP increases the production of choline acetyltransferase but not acetylcholinesterase. Seems to be mediated by a specific receptor (By similarity). From Homo sapiens (Human).
    659..679     +  CDS            TEV site: tobacco etch virus (TEV) protease recognition and cleavage site
    695..1578    +  CDS            HaloTag® (fragment): modified bacterial dehalogenase that forms covalent bonds with chloroalkane derivatives
   1622..1669    +  terminator     T7 terminator: transcription terminator for bacteriophage T7 RNA polymerase
   1679..1855    -  CDS            tnpA (fragment): TN5P_ECOLX - Also known as tnp. Experimental evidence at protein level: Swiss-Prot protein existence level 1. Mediates transposition of transposon Tn5 by a 'cut and paste' mechanism. First, the monomeric transposase binds the 19 bp inverted DNA repeats flanking the transposon. Then, dimerization of the DNA- bound transposase creates a synaptic DNA complex. After nicking of the first DNA strand, excision of the transposon proceeds through a series of intermediates. The transposase then mediates the insertion of the transposon at a new site by strand transfer. The activity of the wild- type tran
   1898..2002    +  promoter       AmpR promoter: bla
   2003..2863    +  CDS            AmpR: β-lactamase; bla; confers resistance to ampicillin, carbenicillin, and related antibiotics
   3021..3609    -  rep_origin     ori: high-copy-number ColE1/pMB1/pBR322/pUC origin of replication
   3727..3813    +  terminator     rrnB T1 terminator: Escherichia coli rrnB; transcription terminator T1 from the E. coli rrnB gene
   3905..3932    +  terminator     rrnB T2 terminator: transcription terminator T2 from the E. coli rrnB gene
   3951..3994    +  promoter       AmpR promoter (fragment): bla
