[The description below was written by a language model from this plasmid's Addgene catalogue record and pLannotate feature annotations shown in this document.]
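Description:
pH6HTC_PEBP1-Halo is a small (about 4 kb) bacterial and cell-free expression plasmid built on a pH6HTC backbone from which the cer region has been removed. It is maintained at high copy number in E. coli through a ColE1/pUC-type origin of replication and selected with ampicillin via a β-lactamase (AmpR) gene driven by its own bla promoter.

The expression cassette is driven by a bacteriophage T7 promoter and closed by a T7 terminator, so transcription depends on T7 RNA polymerase, supplied either by a suitable expression strain or by an in vitro transcription/translation system. The insert, introduced by Gibson cloning, is the coding sequence of human PEBP1 (also known as RKIP or PBP). It is followed in frame by a TEV protease recognition site and then HaloTag, a modified bacterial dehalogenase that bonds covalently to chloroalkane ligands. The catalogue entry describes the C-terminal tag as HaloTag-6xHis; the annotation calls HaloTag as a fragment and does not separately list the His tag. This arrangement allows the fusion protein to be captured irreversibly on chloroalkane resins or labelled with chloroalkane dyes, with the TEV site offering a way to release PEBP1 from the tag. rrnB T1 and T2 terminators upstream of the T7 promoter help insulate the cassette from read-through transcription. A short Tn5 transposase fragment and a partial bla promoter were also annotated and appear to be non-functional backbone remnants.

The stated purpose is production of HaloTag fusion protein, and the associated publication concerns large-scale identification of RNA-binding protein–RNA interactions.
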