Addgene plasmid #175333: pH6HTC_PEBP1-Halo
Purpose: Production of HaloTag fusion protein
Depositing lab: Claudia Kutter. Depositing organization: Karolinska Institutet. Publication: Large-scale identification of RBP-RNA interactions by RAPseq refines essentials of post-transcriptional gene regulation. Atanasoai I, Papavasileiou S, Preiß N, Kutter C. bioRxiv 2021.11.08.467743 10.1101/2021.11.08.467743.
Backbone
  Vector backbone: pH6HTC_minus_cer-region
  Vector type: Bacterial Expression ; Cell Free Expression
Growth in bacteria
  Bacterial resistance: Ampicillin, 100 μg/mL
  Growth temperature: 37°C
  Growth strain: DH5alpha
  Copy number: High Copy
Gene/Insert
  Gene/Insert name: PEBP1
  Species: H. sapiens (human)
  Entrez Gene: PEBP1 (a.k.a. HCNP, HCNPpp, HEL-210, HEL-S-34, HEL-S-96, PBP, PEBP, PEBP-1, RKIP)
  Tag / fusion protein: HaloTag-6xHis (C terminal on backbone)
  Cloning method: Gibson Cloning
Terms and licenses: Academic/Nonprofit Terms; Industry Terms: Not Available to Industry
Depositor comments: Please visit https://doi.org/10.1101/2021.11.08.467743 for bioRxiv preprint.
How to cite: pH6HTC_PEBP1-Halo was a gift from Claudia Kutter (Addgene plasmid # 175333 ; http://n2t.net/addgene:175333 ; RRID:Addgene_175333)
